>Addgene plasmid #39417 | TAL2059 | depositor partial sequence | sequence record 49719 | TAL2059 sequence 1436 bps
GAACCTGACCCCAGACCAGGTAGTCGCAATCGCGAACAATAATGGGGGAAAGCAAGCCCTGGAAACCGTG
CAAAGGTTGTTGCCGGTCCTTTGTCAAGACCACGGCCTTACACCGGAGCAAGTCGTGGCCATTGCAAGCA
ACATCGGTGGCAAACAGGCTCTTGAGACGGTTCAGAGACTTCTCCCAGTTCTCTGTCAAGCCCACGGGCT
GACTCCCGATCAAGTTGTAGCGATTGCGTCGAACATTGGAGGGAAACAAGCATTGGAGACTGTCCAACGG
CTCCTTCCCGTGTTGTGTCAAGCCCACGGTTTGACGCCTGCACAAGTGGTCGCCATCGCCAACAACAACG
GCGGTAAGCAGGCGCTGGAAACAGTACAGCGCCTGCTGCCTGTACTGTGCCAGGATCATGGACTGACCCC
AGACCAGGTAGTCGCAATCGCGTCAAACGGAGGGGGAAAGCAAGCCCTGGAAACCGTGCAAAGGTTGTTG
CCGGTCCTTTGTCAAGACCACGGCCTTACACCGGAGCAAGTCGTGGCCATTGCAAGCAATGGGGGTGGCA
AACAGGCTCTTGAGACGGTTCAGAGACTTCTCCCAGTTCTCTGTCAAGCCCACGGGCTGACTCCCGATCA
AGTTGTAGCGATTGCGTCGCATGACGGAGGGAAACAAGCATTGGAGACTGTCCAACGGCTCCTTCCCGTG
TTGTGTCAAGCCCACGGTTTGACGCCTGCACAAGTGGTCGCCATCGCCTCCAATATTGGCGGTAAGCAGG
CGCTGGAAACAGTACAGCGCCTGCTGCCTGTACTGTGCCAGGATCATGGACTGACCCCAGACCAGGTAGT
CGCAATCGCGTCACATGACGGGGGAAAGCAAGCCCTGGAAACCGTGCAAAGGTTGTTGCCGGTCCTTTGT
CAAGACCACGGCCTTACACCGGAGCAAGTCGTGGCCATTGCATCCCACGACGGTGGCAAACAGGCTCTTG
AGACGGTTCAGAGACTTCTCCCAGTTCTCTGTCAAGCCCACGGGCTGACTCCCGATCAAGTTGTAGCGAT
TGCGTCCAACGGTGGAGGGAAACAAGCATTGGAGACTGTCCAACGGCTCCTTCCCGTGTTGTGTCAAGCC
CACGGTTTGACGCCTGCACAAGTGGTCGCCATCGCCTCGAATGGCGGCGGTAAGCAGGCGCTGGAAACAG
TACAGCGCCTGCTGCCTGTACTGTGCCAGGATCATGGACTGACCCCAGACCAGGTAGTCGCAATCGCGAA
CAATAATGGGGGAAAGCAAGCCCTGGAAACCGTGCAAAGGTTGTTGCCGGTCCTTTGTCAAGACCACGGC
CTTACACCGGAGCAAGTCGTGGCCATTGCAAGCAACATCGGTGGCAAACAGGCTCTTGAGACGGTTCAGA
GACTTCTCCCAGTTCTCTGTCAAGCCCACGGGCTGA
