>Addgene plasmid #39417 | TAL2059 | addgene partial sequence | sequence record 52612 | JDS-TALEN-F 5'-TAGGGGTCGGTAAACAGTGG-3'
TGTGGCGGGTGAGCTTAGGGGGCCTCCGCTCCAGCTCGACACCGGGCAGCTGCTGAAGATCGCGAAGAGA
GGGGGAGTAACAGCGGTAGAGGCAGTGCACGCCTGGCGCAATGCGCTCACCGGGGCCCCCTTGAACCTGA
CCCCAGACCAGGTAGTCGCAATCGCGAACAATAATGGGGGAAAGCAAGCCCTGGAAACCGTGCAAAGGTT
GTTGCCGGTCCTTTGTCAAGACCACGGCCTTACACCGGAGCAAGTCGTGGCCATTGCAAGCAACATCGGT
GGCAAACAGGCTCTTGAGACGGTTCAGAGACTTCTCCCAGTTCTCTGTCAAGCCCACGGGCTGACTCCCG
ATCAAGTTGTAGCGATTGCGTCGAACATTGGAGGGAAACAAGCATTGGAGACTGTCCAACGGCTCCTTCC
CGTGTTGTGTCAAGCCCACGGTTTGACGCCTGCACAAGTGGTCGCCATCGCCAACAACAACGGCGGTAAG
CAGGCGCTGGAAACAGTACAGCGCCTGCTGCCTGTACTGTGCCAGGATCATGGACTGACCCCAGACCAGG
TAGTCGCAATCGCGTCAAACGGAGGGGGAAAGCAAGCCCTGGAAACCGTGCAAAGGTTGTTGCCGGTCCT
TTGTCAAGACCACGGCCTTACACCGGAGCAAGTCGTGGCCATTGCAAGCAATGGGGGTGGCAAACAGGCT
CTTGAGACGGTTCAGAGACTTCTCCCAGTTCTCTGTCAAGCCCACGGGCTGACTCCCGATCAAGTTGTAG
CGATTGCGTCGCATGACGGAGGGAAACAAGCATTGGAGACTGTCCAACGGCTCCTTCCCGTGTTGTGTCA
AGCCCACGGTTTGACGCCTGCACAAGTGGTCGCCATCGCCTCCAATATTGGCGGTAAGCAGGCGCTGGAA
ACAGTACAGCGCC
