[The description below was written by a language model from this plasmid's Addgene catalogue record.]
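Description:
TAL2059 is a mammalian expression plasmid encoding one half of a TALE nuclease pair, designated eGFP-TALEN-30-Right, built on the JDS78 TALEN expression backbone (about 6.4 kb without insert). It is maintained in E. coli as a high-copy plasmid under ampicillin selection. The record gives no feature table, so the origin of replication, polyadenylation signal and other backbone elements are not itemised. The vector type also lists T7, which indicates a T7 promoter that could support in vitro transcription of the coding sequence.

The roughly 1.4 kb insert is an array of TALE repeats assembled by the FLASH method and cloned into the backbone through BsmBI sites that were destroyed in the process, as is typical of seamless type IIS cloning. The backbone supplies the flanking parts of the fusion protein: an N-terminal 3X Flag tag for detection and a C-terminal wild-type FokI nuclease domain, with expression driven by the CMV promoter. The repeat array directs the protein to a defined 16-nucleotide half-site. The construct name indicates that this site lies in the eGFP reporter gene, although the species field lists human. Because FokI cleaves as a dimer, this "Right" monomer is meant to be co-expressed with a matching "Left" TALEN that binds the opposite strand nearby, so that the two nuclease domains dimerise and make a double-strand break.

The depositor notes that the repetitive TALE array is prone to recombination during propagation and recommends verifying the plasmid's integrity before use. Its typical use is targeted disruption of an eGFP reporter in cultured cells to measure TALEN activity.
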