Addgene plasmid #39417: TAL2059
Depositing lab: Keith Joung. Depositing organization: Massachusetts General Hospital. Publication: FLASH assembly of TALENs for high-throughput genome editing. Reyon D, Tsai SQ, Khayter C, Foden JA, Sander JD, Joung JK. Nat Biotechnol. 2012 Apr 8. doi: 10.1038/nbt.2170. PubMed 22484455.
Backbone
  Vector backbone: JDS78
  Backbone manufacturer: Joung lab (Addgene Plasmid # 32290)
  Backbone size w/o insert (bp): 6447
  Vector type: Mammalian Expression ; T7
Growth in bacteria
  Bacterial resistance: Ampicillin, 100 μg/mL
  Growth temperature: 37°C
  Growth strain: XL1 Blue
  Copy number: High Copy
Gene/Insert
  Gene/Insert name: eGFP-TALEN-30-Right
  Species: H. sapiens (human)
  Insert size (bp): 1436
  Promoter: CMV
  Tag / fusion protein: 3X Flag (N terminal on backbone); WT FOKI (C terminal on backbone)
  Cloning method: Restriction Enzyme; 5′ cloning site BsmBI (destroyed during cloning); 3′ cloning site BsmBI (destroyed during cloning)
  Sequencing primers: 5′ CMV-F
Terms and licenses: Academic/Nonprofit Terms; Industry Terms: Not Available to Industry
Depositor comments: Target binding site: TGAAGTTCACCTTGAT To reduce the chance of recombination in this plasmid, do not grow in liquid culture for more than 12-14 hours. It is strongly recommended that users perform a diagnostic digest to verify this plasmid prior to use. For example, a double digest of the plasmid with BamHI and KpnI should result in two bands at 2.1kb and 5.8kb
How to cite: TAL2059 was a gift from Keith Joung (Addgene plasmid # 39417 ; http://n2t.net/addgene:39417 ; RRID:Addgene_39417)
